>Addgene plasmid #129253 | pCAG-Positron | addgene full sequence | sequence record 254288 | Addgene NGS Result
GCTAGCCGCCACCATGGCTGACGTGGAAACCGAGACCGGCATGATTGCACAGTGGATTGTCTTTGCTATT
ATGGCTGCTGCTGCTATTGCTTTTGGAGTGGCTGTGCACTTTCGGCCTTCAGAGCTGAAGAGCGCATACT
ATATCAACATTGCCATCTGCACTATCGCCGCTACCGCTTACTATGCAATGGCCGTGAACTACCAGGACCT
GACAATGAATGGTGAAAGGCAGGTGGTCTACGCAAGATATATTGACTGGGTGCTGACCACACCACTGCTC
CTGCTCAACCTCATCGTCATGACCAAGATGGGCGGAGTGATGATTTCTTGGGTCATCGGCGCAGACATTT
TCATGATCGTGTTTGGTATTCTGGGCGCCTTCGAGGATGAACACAAGTTCAAATGGGTGTACTTTATCGC
TGGATGTGTGATGCAGGCAGTCCTGACATACGGGATGTATAACGCCACTTGGAAAGACGATCTGAAGAAA
AGCCCCGAGTACCATAGCTCCTATGTCAGTCTGCTCGTCTTCCTGTCAATCCTCTGGGTGTTTTATCCTG
TCGTGTGGGCTTTCGGGTCTGGTAGTGGCGTGCTGTCCGTCGACAATGTGGCCATTCTCATGGGAATCCT
GGATGTGCTCGCTAAGCCACTGTTTGGAATGGGGTGCCTCATTGCCCATGAGACTATCTTCAAGATCGGT
ACTGGCTTTCCATTCGACCCCCATTATGTGGAAGTCCTGGGCGAGCGCATGCACTACGTCGATGTTGGTC
CGCGCGATGGCACCCCTGTGCTGTTCCTGCACGGTAACCCGACCTCCTCCTACGTGTGGCGCAACATCAT
CCCGCATGTTGCACCGACCCATCGCTGCATTGCTCCAGACCTGATCGGTATGGGCAAATCCGACAAACCA
GACCTGGGTTATTTCTTCGACGACCACGTCCGCTTCATGGATGCCTTCATCGAAGCCCTGGGTCTGGAAG
AGGTCGTCCTGGTCATTCACGACTGGGGCTCCGCTCTGGGTTTCCACTGGGCCAAGCGCAATCCAGAGCG
CGTCAAAGGTATTGCATTTATGGAGTTCATCCGCCCTATCCCGACCTGGGACGAATGGCCAGAATTTGCC
CGCGAGACCTTCCAGGCCTTCCGCACCACCGACGTCGGCCGCAAGCTGATCATCGATCAGAACGTTTTTA
TCGAGGGTACGCTGCCGATGGGTGTCGTCCGCCCGCTGACTGAAGTCGAGATGGACCATTACCGCGAGCC
GTTCCTGAATCCTGTTGACCGCGAGCCACTGTGGCGCTTCCCAAACGAGCTGCCAATCGCCGGTGAGCCA
GCGAACATCGTCGCGCTGGTCGAAGAATACATGGACTGGCTGCACCAGTCCCCTGTCCCGAAGCTGCTGT
TCTGGGGCACCCCAGGCGTTCTGATCCCACCGGCCGAAGCCGCTCGCCTGGCCAAAAGCCTGCCTAACTG
CAAGGCTGTGGACATCGGCCCGGGTCTGAATCTGCTGCAAGAAGACAACCCGGACCTGATCGGCAGCGAG
ATCGCGCGCTGGCTGTCGACGCTCGAGATTTCCGGCGAGCCAACCACTAAGAGCAGGATCACCAGCGAGG
GCGAGTACATCCCCCTGGACCAGATCGACATCAACGTGTTCTGCTACGAGAACGAGGTGTAATGAAAGCT
TGGTACCGAGCTCGGATCCACTAGTCCAGTGTGGTGGAATTCTGCAGATATCCAGCACAGTGGCGGCCGC
TCGAGTCTAGAGGGCCCGTTTAAACCCGCTGATCAGCCTCGACTGTGCCTTCTAGTTGCCAGCCATCTGT
TGTTTGCCCCTCCCCCGTGCCTTCCTTGACCCTGGAAGGTGCCACTCCCACTGTCCTTTCCTAATAAAAT
GAGGAAATTGCATCGCATTGTCTGAGTAGGTGTCATTCTATTCTGGGGGGTGGGGTGGGGCAGGACAGCA
AGGGGGAGGATTGGGAAGACAATAGCAGGCATGCTGGGGATGCGGTGGGCTCTATGGCTTCTGAGGCGGA
AAGAACCAGCTGGGGCTCTAGGGGGTATCCCC
[124 nt withheld, positions 2063-2186]
C
[91 nt withheld, positions 2188-2278]
A
[49 nt withheld, positions 2280-2328]
CCTTTGACGTTGGAGTCCACGTTCTTT
[37 nt withheld, positions 2356-2392]
ACCCTATCTCGGTCTATTCTTTTGATTTATAAGGGATTTTGCCGATTTCGGCCTATTGGTTAAAAAATGA
GCTGATTTAACAAAAATTTAACGCGAATTAATTCTGTGGAATGTGTGTCAGTTAGGGTGTGGAAAGTCCC
CAGGCTCCCCAGCAGGCAGAAGTATGCAAAGCATGCATCTCAATTAGTCAGCAACCAGGTGTGGAAAGTC
CCCAGGCTCCCCAGCAGGCAGAAGTATGCAAAGCATGCATCTCAATTAGTCAGCAACCATAGTCCCGCCC
CTAACTCCGCCCATCCCGCCCCTAACTCCGCCCAGTTCCGCCCATTCTCCGCCCCATGGCTGACTAATTT
TTTTTATTTATGCAGAGGCCGAGGCCGCCTCTGCCTCTGAGCTATTCCAGAAGTAGTGAGGAGGCTTTTT
TGGAGGCCTAGGCTTTTGCAAAAAGCTCCCGCATGACCGAGTACAAGCCCACGGTGCGCCTCGCCACCCG
CGACGACGTCCCCAGGGCCGTACGCACCCTCGCCGCCGCGTTCGCCGACTACCCCGCCACGCGCCACACC
GTCGATCCGGACCGCCACATCGAGCGGGTCACCGAGCTGCAAGAACTCTTCCTCACGCGCGTCGGGCTCG
ACATCGGCAAGGTGTGGGTCGCGGACGACGGCGCCGCGGTGGCGGTCTGGACCACGCCGGAGAGCGTCGA
AGCGGGGGCGGTGTTCGCCGAGATCGGCCCGCGCATGGCCGAGTTGAGCGGTTCCCGGCTGGCCGCGCAG
CAACAGATGGAAGGCCTCCTGGCGCCGCACCGGCCCAAGGAGCCCGCGTGGTTCCTGGCCACCGTCGGCG
TCTCGCCCGACCACCAGGGCAAGGGTCTGGGCAGCGCCGTCGTGCTCCCCGGAGTGGAGGCGGCCGAGCG
CGCCGGGGTGCCCGCCTTCCTGGAGACCTCCGCGCCCCGCAACCTCCCCTTCTACGAGCGGCTCGGCTTC
ACCGTCACCGCCGACGTCGAGGTGCCCGAAGGACCGCGCACCTGGTGCATGACCCGCAAGCCCGGTGCCT
GATTCGAAATGACCGACCAAGCGACGCCCAACCTGCCATCACGAGATTTCGATTCCACCGCCGCCTTCTA
TGAAAGGTTGGGCTTCGGAATCGTTTTCCGGGACGCCGGCTGGATGATCCTCCAGCGCGGGGATCTCATG
CTGGAGTTCTTCGCCCACCCCAACTTGTTTATTGCAGCTTATAATGGTTACAAATAAAGCAATAGCATCA
CAAATTTCACAAATAAAGCATTTTTTTCACTGCATTCTAGTTGTGGTTTGTCCAAACTCATCAATGTATC
TTATCATGTCTGTATACCGTCGACCTCTAGCTAGAGCTTGGCGTAATCATGGTCATAGCTGTTTCCTGTG
TGAAATTATTATCCGCTCACAATTCCACACAACATACGAGCCGGAAGCATAAAGTGTAAAGCCTGGGGTG
CCTAATGAGTGAGCTAACTCACATTAATTGCGTTGCGCTCACTGCCCGCTTTCCAGTCGGGAAACCTGTC
GTGCCAGCTGCATTAATGAATCGGCCAACGCGCGGGGAGAGGCGGTTTGCGTATTGGGCGCTCTTCCGCT
TCCTCGCTCACTGACTCGCTGCGCTCGGTCGTTCGGCTGCGGCGAGCGGTATCAGCTCACTCAAAGGCGG
TAATACGGTTATCCACAGAATCAGGGGATAACGCAGGAAAGAACATGTGAGCAAAAGGCCAGCAAAAGGC
CAGGAACCGTAAAAAGGCCGCGTTGCTGGCGTTTTTCCATAGGCTCCGCCCCCCTGACGAGCATCACAAA
AATCGACGCTCAAGTCAGAGGTGGCGAAACCCGACAGGACTATAAAGATACCAGGCGTTTCCCCCTGGAA
GCTCCCTCGTGCGCTCTCCTGTTCCGACCCTGCCGCTTACCGGATACCTGTCCGCCTTTCTCCCTTCGGG
AAGCGTGGCGCTTTCTCATAGCTCACGCTGTAGGTATCTCAGTTCGGTGTAGGTCGTTCGCTCCAAGCTG
GGCTGTGTGCACGAACCCCCCGTTCAGCCCGACCGCTGCGCCTTATCCGGTAACTATCGTCTTGAGTCCA
ACCCGGTAAGACACGACTTATCGCCACTGGCAGCAGCCACTGGTAACAGGATTAGCAGAGCGAGGTATGT
AGGCGGTGCTACAGAGTTCTTGAAGTGGTGGCCTAACTACGGCTACACTAGAAGAACAGTATTTGGTATC
TGCGCTCTGCTGAAGCCAGTTACCTTCGGAAAAAGAGTTGGTAGCTCTTGATCCGGCAAACAAACCACCG
CTGGTAGCGGTGGTTTTTTTGTTTGCAAGCAGCAGATTACGCGCAGAAAAAAAGGATCTCAAGAAGATCC
TTTGATCTTTTCTACGGGGTCTGACGCTCAGTGGAACGAAAACTCACGTTAAGGGATTTTGGTCATGAGA
TTATCAAAAAGGATCTTCACCTAGATCCTTTTAAATTAAAAATGAAGTTTTAAATCAATCTAAAGTATAT
ATGAGTAAACTTGGTCTGACAGTTACCAATGCTTAATCAGTGAGGCACCTATCTCAGCGATCTGTCTATT
TCGTTCATCCATAGTTGCCTGACTCCCCGTCGTGTAGATAACTACGATACGGGAGGGCTTACCATCTGGC
CCCAGTGCTGCAATGATACCGCGAGACCCACGCTCACCGGCTCCAGATTTATCAGCAATAAACCAGCCAG
CCGGAAGGGCCGAGCGCAGAAGTGGTCCTGCAACTTTATCCGCCTCCATCCAGTCTATTAATTGTTGCCG
GGAAGCTAGAGTAAGTAGTTCGCCAGTTAATAGTTTGCGCAACGTTGTTGCCATTGCTACAGGCATCGTG
GTGTCACGCTCGTCGTTTGGTATGGCTTCATTCAGCTCCGGTTCCCAACGATCAAGGCGAGTTACATGAT
CCCCCATGTTGTGCAAAAAAGCGGTTAGCTCCTTCGGTCCTCCGATCGTTGTCAGAAGTAAGTTGGCCGC
AGTGTTATCACTCATGGTTATGGCAGCACTGCATAATTCTCTTACTGTCATGCCATCCGTAAGATGCTTT
TCTGTGACTGGTGAGTACTCAACCAAGTCATTCTGAGAATAGTGTATGCGGCGACCGAGTTGCTCTTGCC
CGGCGTCAATACGGGATAATACCGCGCCACATAGCAGAACTTTAAAAGTGCTCATCATTGGAAAACGTTC
TTCGGGGCGAAAACTCTCAAGGATCTTACCGCTGTTGAGATCCAGTTCGATGTAACCCACTCGTGCACCC
AACTGATCTTCAGCATCTTTTACTTTCACCAGCGTTTCTGGGTGAGCAAAAACAGGAAGGCAAAATGCCG
CAAAAAAGGGAATAAGGGCGACACGGAAATGTTGAATACTCATACTCTTCCTTTTTCAATATTATTGAAG
CATTTATCAGGGTTATTGTCTCATGAGCGGATACATATTTGAATGTATTTAGAAAAATAAACAAATAGGG
GTTCCGCGCACATTTCCCCGAAAAGTGCCACCTGACGTCGACATTGATTATTGACTAGTTATTAATAGTA
ATCAATTACGGGGTCATTAGTTCATAGCCCATATATGGAGTTCCGCGTTACATAACTTACGGTAAATGGC
CCGCCTGGCTGACCGCCCAACGACCCCCGCCCATTGACGTCAATAATGACGTATGTTCCCATAGTAACGC
CAATAGGGACTTTCCATTGACGTCAATGGGTGGAGTATTTACGGTAAACTGCCCACTTGGCAGTACATCA
AGTGTATCATATGCCAAGTACGCCCCCTATTGACGTCAATGACGGTAAATGGCCCGCCTGGCATTATGCC
CAGTACATGACCTTATGGGACTTTCCTACTTGGCAGTACATCTACGTATTAGTCATCGCTATTACCATGG
TCGAGGTGAGCCCCACGTTCTGCTTCACTCTCCCCATCTCCCCCCCCTCCCCACCCCCAATTTTGTATTT
ATTTATTTTTTAATTATTTTGTGCAGCGATGGGGGCGGGGGGGGGGGGNGGSGCGCCRGGSGGGGSGGGG
SGGGGSGRGGGGSGGGGSGGGGSGAGGCGGAGAGGTGCGGCGGCAGCCAATCAGAGCGGCGCGCTCCGAA
AGTTTCCTTTTATGGCGAGGCGGCGGCGGCGGCGGCCCTATAAAAAGCGAAGCGCGCGGCGGGCGGGAGT
CGCTGCGCGCTGCCTTCGCCCCGTGCCCCGCTCCGCCGCCGCCTCGCGCCGCCCGCCCCGGCTCTGACTG
ACCGCGTTACTCCCACAGGTGAGCGGGCGGGACGGCCCTTCTCCTCCGGGCTGTAATTAGCGCTTGGTTT
AATGACGGCTTGTTTCTTTTCTGTGGCTGCGTGAAAGCCTTGAGGGGCTCCGGGAGGGCCCTTTGTGCGG
GGGGAGCGGCTCGGGGGGTGCGTGCGTGTGTGTGTGCGTGGGGAGCGCCGCGTGCGGCTCCGCGCTGCCC
GGCGGCTGTGAGCGCTGCGGGCGCGGCGCGGGGCTTTGTGCGCTCCGCAGTGTGCGCGAGGGGAGCGCGG
CCGGGGGCGGTGCCCCGCGGTGCGGGGGGGGCTGCGAGGGGAACAAAGGCTGCGTGCGGGGTGTGTGCGT
GGGGGGGTGAGCAGGGGGTGTGGGCGCGTCGGTCGGGCTGCAACCCCCCCTGCACCCCCCTCCCCGAGTT
GCTGAGCACGGCCCGGCTTCGGGTGCGGGGCTCCGTACGGGGCGTGGCGCGGGGCTCGCCGTGCCGGGCG
GGGGGTGGCGGCAGGTGGGGGTGCCGGGCGGGGCGGGGCCGCCTCGGGCCGGGGAGGGCTCGGGGGAGGG
GCGCGGCGGCCCCCGGAGCGCCGGCGGCTGTCGAGGCGCGGCGAGCCGCAGCCATTGCCTTTTATGGTAA
TCGTGCGAGAGGGCGCAGGGACTTCCTTTGTCCCAAATCTGTGCGGAGCCGAAATCTGGGAGGCGCCGCC
GCACCCCCTCTAGCGGGCGCGGGGCGAAGCGGTGCGGCGCCGGCAGGAAGGAAATGGGCGGGGAGGGCCT
TCGTGCGTCGCCGCGCCGCCGTCCCCTTCTCCCTCTCCAGCCTCGGGGCTGTCCGCGGGGGGACGGCTGC
CTTCGGGGGGGACGGGGCAGGGCGGGGTTCGGCTTCTGGCGTGTGACCGGCGGCTCTAGAGCCTCTGCTA
ACCATGTTCATGCCTTCTTCTTTTTCCTACAGCTCCTGGGCAACGTGCTGGTTATTGTGCTGTCTCATCA
TTTTGGCAAAGAATTCCTCGAGGAATTCACTCCTCAGGTGCAGGCTGCCTATCAGAAGGTGGTGGCTGGT
GTGGCCAATGCCCTGGCTCACAAATACCACTGAGATCTGCATGA
Features (pLannotate 1.2.2; 19 found; start..end, strand, type, name):
    695..1576    +  CDS            HaloTag®: modified bacterial dehalogenase that forms covalent bonds with chloroalkane derivatives
   1589..1648    +  CDS            KCNJ2 (fragment): KCNJ2_HUMAN - Also known as IRK1. Experimental evidence at protein level: Swiss-Prot protein existence level 1. Probably participates in establishing action potential waveform and excitability of neuronal and muscle tissues. Inward rectifier potassium channels are characterized by a greater tendency to allow potassium to flow into the cell rather than out of it. Their voltage dependence is regulated by the concentration of extracellular potassium; as external potassium is raised, the voltage range of the channel opening shifts to more positive voltages. The inward rectification is mainly due t
   1793..2017    +  polyA_signal   bGH poly(A) signal: bovine growth hormone polyadenylation signal
   2021..2042    +  promoter       SV40 promoter (fragment): SV40 enhancer and early promoter
   2063..2491    +  rep_origin     f1 ori (sequence partly withheld): f1 bacteriophage origin of replication; arrow indicates direction of (+) strand synthesis
   2505..2834    +  promoter       SV40 promoter: SV40 enhancer and early promoter
   2845..3444    +  CDS            PuroR: puromycin N-acetyltransferase; pac from Streptomyces alboniger; confers resistance to puromycin
   3451..3609    +  CDS            ble (fragment): BLE_KLEPN - Experimental evidence at protein level: Swiss-Prot protein existence level 1. Binding protein with a strong affinity to the bleomycin family of antibiotics. Binds to CL990; an antimitotic-antibiotic compound. From Klebsiella pneumoniae.
   3604..3725    +  polyA_signal   SV40 poly(A) signal: SV40 polyadenylation signal
   3796..3818    -  protein_bind   lac operator (fragment): The lac repressor binds to the lac operator to inhibit transcription in E. coli. This inhibition can be relieved by adding lactose or isopropyl-β-D-thiogalactopyranoside (IPTG). lac repressor encoded by lacI
   3822..3852    -  promoter       lac promoter: promoter for the E. coli lac operon
   3867..3888    -  protein_bind   CAP binding site: CAP binding activates transcription in the presence of cAMP. E. coli catabolite activator protein
   3901..3993    -  CDS            lacI (fragment): lac repressor; lacI; The lac repressor binds to the lac operator to inhibit transcription in E. coli. This inhibition can be relieved by adding lactose or isopropyl-β-D-thiogalactopyranoside (IPTG).
   4176..4764    -  rep_origin     ori: high-copy-number ColE1/pMB1/pBR322/pUC origin of replication
   4935..5795    -  CDS            AmpR: β-lactamase; bla; confers resistance to ampicillin, carbenicillin, and related antibiotics
   5796..5900    -  promoter       AmpR promoter: bla
   5932..6311    +  enhancer       CMV enhancer: human cytomegalovirus immediate early enhancer
   6588..7604    +  intron         chimeric intron: chimera between introns from chicken β-actin and rabbit β-globin
   7608..7742    +  CDS            HBB: HBB_COLGU - Experimental evidence at transcript level: Swiss-Prot protein existence level 2. Involved in oxygen transport from the lung to the various peripheral tissues. From Colobus guereza (Mantled guereza) (Eastern black-and-white colobus monkey).
