[The description below was written by a language model from this plasmid's Addgene catalogue record and pLannotate feature annotations shown in this document.]
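Description:
pCAG-Positron is a mammalian expression plasmid of about 7.8 kb, built on a pCAG backbone to express Positron, a synthetic, positive-going eFRET voltage indicator, in mammalian cells. It is maintained in E. coli through a high-copy ColE1/pUC-type origin and selected with ampicillin via the AmpR β-lactamase gene. An f1 phage origin and remnants of lac regulatory sequence are also present as backbone carry-over.

Expression is driven by the CAG promoter, seen in the annotation as the CMV immediate-early enhancer followed by the chimeric chicken β-actin/rabbit β-globin intron. A short match annotated as β-globin coding sequence directly after the intron is most likely part of that rabbit β-globin-derived promoter region rather than a separate gene. The circular map wraps from this promoter into the insert, which was placed between NheI and HindIII sites by Gibson assembly. The first roughly 700 nt of the insert region carry no annotation, so the voltage-sensing portion of Positron, presumably including the recorded D92N and E199V substitutions, is not identified in the feature table, and the record does not name the parent protein. What is annotated is a HaloTag domain, a modified dehalogenase that covalently binds chloroalkane ligands and so allows labelling with a synthetic fluorescent dye. It is followed by a short fragment of the Kir2.1 (KCNJ2) potassium channel, a type of sequence commonly used as a membrane trafficking or export signal. The bGH polyadenylation signal terminates the transcript.

A separate SV40 promoter-driven puromycin N-acetyltransferase cassette with an SV40 poly(A) signal, flanked by a leftover ble fragment, would permit puromycin selection of transfected cells. The construct is suited to transfection-based optical recording of membrane potential.
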