Addgene plasmid #129253: pCAG-Positron
Purpose: Express Positron in mammalian cells
Depositing lab: Eric Schreiter. Depositing organization: HHMI, Janelia Research Campus. Publication: A general approach to engineer positive-going eFRET voltage indicators. Abdelfattah AS, Valenti R, Zheng J, Wong A, Podgorski K, Koyama M, Kim DS, Schreiter ER. Nat Commun. 2020 Jul 10;11(1):3444. doi: 10.1038/s41467-020-17322-1. PubMed 32651384.
Backbone
  Vector backbone: pCAG
  Vector type: Mammalian Expression
Growth in bacteria
  Bacterial resistance: Ampicillin, 100 μg/mL
  Growth temperature: 37°C
  Growth strain: DH5alpha
  Copy number: High Copy
Gene/Insert
  Gene/Insert name: Positron
  Species: Synthetic
  Mutation: D92N, E199V
  Promoter: CAG
  Cloning method: Gibson Cloning
Terms and licenses: Academic/Nonprofit Terms; Industry Terms: Not Available to Industry
Depositor comments: 5' cloning site: NheI, 3' cloning site: HindIII. Please visit https://www.biorxiv.org/content/10.1101/690925v1.full to read the preprint.
How to cite: pCAG-Positron was a gift from Eric Schreiter (Addgene plasmid # 129253 ; http://n2t.net/addgene:129253 ; RRID:Addgene_129253)
